Addgene plasmid #245790: BtARR3 short
Purpose: Expression of bovine arrestin-3 in bacteria
Depositing lab: Vsevolod Gurevich. Depositing organization: Vanderbilt University. Publication: Expression of Untagged Arrestins in E. coli and Their Purification. Vishnivetskiy SA, Zhan X, Gurevich VV. Curr Protoc. 2023 Sep;3(9):e832. doi: 10.1002/cpz1.832. PubMed 37671938.
Backbone
  Vector backbone: pTrcHisB
  Backbone size w/o insert (bp): 4400
  Vector type: Bacterial Expression
Growth in bacteria
  Bacterial resistance: Ampicillin, 100 μg/mL
  Growth temperature: 37°C
  Growth strain: DH5alpha
  Copy number: High Copy
Gene/Insert
  Gene/Insert name: arrestin-3
  Species: B. taurus (bovine)
  Insert size (bp): 1400
  Mutation: none
  Entrez Gene: ARR3
  Promoter: lac
  Cloning method: Restriction Enzyme; 5′ cloning site NcoI (unknown if destroyed); 3′ cloning site HindIII (unknown if destroyed)
Terms and licenses: Academic/Nonprofit Terms; Industry Terms: Not Available to Industry
How to cite: BtARR3 short was a gift from Vsevolod Gurevich (Addgene plasmid # 245790 ; http://n2t.net/addgene:245790 ; RRID:Addgene_245790)
