[The description below was written by a language model from this plasmid's Addgene catalogue record and pLannotate feature annotations shown in this document.]
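Description:
BtARR3 short is a bacterial expression plasmid built on the pTrcHisB backbone for producing bovine (B. taurus) arrestin-3 in E. coli. It replicates from a high-copy ColE1/pMB1-type origin, with a pBR322 bom region and only a fragment of rop remaining, and is selected with ampicillin through the bla β-lactamase gene and its own promoter. The sequenced record is about 5.8 kb, consistent with a roughly 4.4 kb backbone plus a 1.4 kb insert.

The catalogue lists the promoter as lac. The feature table resolves this as the trc promoter, a strong trp/lacUV5 hybrid, followed by a lac operator. A plasmid-borne lacI gene driven by the lacIq promoter supplies abundant repressor, so expression is held off until induced with IPTG or lactose. Downstream of the operator lie the rrnG antiterminator and a short minicistron carrying a Shine-Dalgarno sequence, which enhances translation of the following cistron. The arrestin coding sequence follows immediately and was cloned between NcoI and HindIII. No tag features are annotated, and the associated publication concerns untagged arrestins, which suggests the backbone's His-tag leader is not fused to the protein. Transcription ends at the rrnB T1 and T2 terminators, which lie beyond a 5S rRNA segment.

The automated annotation labels the open reading frame by similarity to human ARRB2 (β-arrestin-2), the non-visual arrestin also known as arrestin-3. The catalogue's Entrez link instead points to the ARR3 gene symbol, and the record leaves this discrepancy unresolved. No mutations are recorded, and the meaning of "short" in the name is not stated. The plasmid is intended for expression of arrestin-3 in bacteria.
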