Features (pLannotate 1.2.2; 18 found; start..end, strand, type, name):
    296..387     -  promoter       AmpR promoter: bla
    406..433     -  terminator     rrnB T2 terminator: transcription terminator T2 from the E. coli rrnB gene
    525..611     -  terminator     rrnB T1 terminator: Escherichia coli rrnB; transcription terminator T1 from the E. coli rrnB gene
    613..728     -  ncRNA          5S rRNA: Accession: RF00001 - 5S ribosomal RNA
    814..831     -  misc_feature   MCS (fragment): pBluescript multiple cloning site
   1161..2387    -  CDS            ARRB2: ARRB2_HUMAN - Also known as ARB2, ARR2. Experimental evidence at protein level: Swiss-Prot protein existence level 1. Functions in regulating agonist-mediated G-protein coupled receptor (GPCR) signaling by mediating both receptor desensitization and resensitization processes. During homologous desensitization, beta- arrestins bind to the GPRK-phosphorylated receptor and sterically preclude its coupling to the cognate G-protein; the binding appears to require additional receptor determinants exposed only in the active receptor conformation. The beta-arrestins target many receptors for internali
   2391..2417    -  CDS            minicistron: synthetic cistron containing a ribosome binding site (Shine-Dalgarno sequence), for enhancing the bacterial expression of a downstream cistron (Schoner, 1997) This first cistron should terminate 3 bp upstream of the ATG for the second cistron.
   2468..2537    -  misc_feature   rrnG antiterminator: antiterminator from the E. coli rrnG leader region (Berg et al., 1989)
   2554..2570    -  protein_bind   lac operator: The lac repressor binds to the lac operator to inhibit transcription in E. coli. This inhibition can be relieved by adding lactose or isopropyl-β-D-thiogalactopyranoside (IPTG). lac repressor encoded by lacI
   2578..2607    -  promoter       trc promoter: strong E. coli promoter; hybrid between the trp and lac UV5 promoters
   2683..2784    +  CDS            yciV (fragment): RNAAM_ECOLI - Also known as trpH From Escherichia coli (strain K12).
   2780..2797    -  promoter       tet promoter (fragment): E. coli promoter for tetracycline efflux protein gene
   2839..3921    -  CDS            lacI: lac repressor; lacI; The lac repressor binds to the lac operator to inhibit transcription in E. coli. This inhibition can be relieved by adding lactose or isopropyl-β-D-thiogalactopyranoside (IPTG).
   3922..3999    -  promoter       lacIq promoter: lacI (mutant); In the lacIq allele, a single base change in the promoter boosts expression of the lacI gene about 10-fold.
   4043..4083    +  CDS            rop (fragment): Rop protein, which maintains plasmids at low copy number; rop
   4185..4325    +  misc_feature   bom: basis of mobility region from pBR322
   4511..5099    -  rep_origin     ori: high-copy-number ColE1/pMB1/pBR322/pUC origin of replication
   5270..295     -  CDS            AmpR (across the origin): β-lactamase; bla; confers resistance to ampicillin, carbenicillin, and related antibiotics
>Addgene plasmid #245790 | BtARR3 short | addgene full sequence | sequence record 492663 | Addgene NGS Result
CATTCTGAGAATAGTGTATGCGGCGACCGAGTTGCTCTTGCCCGGCGTCAACACGGGATAATACCGCGCC
ACATAGCAGAACTTTAAAAGTGCTCATCATTGGAAAACGTTCTTCGGGGCGAAAACTCTCAAGGATCTTA
CCGCTGTTGAGATCCAGTTCGATGTAACCCACTCGTGCACCCAACTGATCTTCAGCATCTTTTACTTTCA
CCAGCGTTTCTGGGTGAGCAAAAACAGGAAGGCAAAATGCCGCAAAAAAGGGAATAAGGGCGACACGGAA
ATGTTGAATACTCATACTCTTCCTTTTTCAATATTATTGAAGCATTTATCAGGGTTATTGTCTCATGAGC
GGATACATATTTGAATGTATTTAGAAAAATAAACAAAAGAGTTTGTAGAAACGCAAAAAGGCCATCCGTC
AGGATGGCCTTCTGCTTAATTTGATGCCTGGCAGTTTATGGCGGGCGTCCTGCCCGCCACCCTCCGGGCC
GTTGCTTCGCAACGTTCAAATCCGCTCCCGGCGGATTTGTCCTACTCAGGAGAGCGTTCACCGACAAACA
ACAGATAAAACGAAAGGCCCAGTCTTTCGACTGAGCCTTTCGTTTTATTTGATGCCTGGCAGTTCCCTAC
TCTCGCATGGGGAGACCCCACACTACCATCGGCGCTACGGCGTTTCACTTCTGAGTTCGGCATGGGGTCA
GGTGGGACCACCGCGCTACTGCCGCCAGGCAAATTCTGTTTTATCAGACCGCTTCTGCGTTCTGATTTAA
TCTGTATCAGGCTGAAAATCTTCTCTCATCCGCCAAAACAGCCAAGCTTGATATCGAATTCGGCTTTCCC
CCTCTTTTCCTACTATCACTCCTCTTCGGCTCCCCCTCCAAAAAATTGAGGTGTGAACACAGCTTGCCAC
CCACTGGGGGATTGGGGAAGCACAGCTAAAGTCAAAAAATTAATGCCCATGTTCCACAAGAGCTGGGTCC
AGTGCGTATCTGGTGGGGGGGTAGGGCAGGGAGGGGGGGAGGGGTTGGTCGAGGAAGCTGGTGGGTGGAG
GGGAAGGGAAGAGGGACTGGGATCCCCCTCAGTGACAGTGGGGGTCTTGGTCCTGCCTCCACCTGTCCCC
CGCCCCGCCATCCACTCCCTTCTTCCAGCCTCCCTTCCTAGCAGAACTGGTCGTCATAGTCCTCGTCCTT
CAGCCCCTTGAGCCGCAGCCGGGCAAAGTCCTCAAACACGATGTCGTCGTCTGTGGCATAGTTGGTTTCG
AATTCAATGAGGTTGGTGTCCACGGGGGCATCTGTTTCAGGAACAGCTGACTGGGGCCTGGGAAGGGCGA
TGTGATCATGGGGCTTGGGGTGCATGAGAACAAATGGCAGCTCCACTGAGACGTCCCCGCCTCGAGACAC
CACCAGCTTCACCTTGACCCTGTAGGACACCAGGATCCCCAGCACCTCCTTGTTGGCACCCTCCTTCACA
ATGGTGCTGGACGCCAGGTTGGTGTCCTCGTGCTTGAGCTTCCCATCCAGAGCGAGGCCGCGCTTCTCCC
GGTTGTTGCTGAGCAGCGGGGTTATGGTGTACACCTTACAGAACGTGGAACTGGGCGACACCTGGTCATC
TTGTTCGACCTGAGCCACGGGGCACTTGTACTGGGCGGTGCTGAAGAGGCAGATGTCGGCGTACTGTCTC
ACAGAGACTTTGATCTTCTTGACAGTCTTGGTGGAGTTATTGGTGACGTGGACATTGACATTGAGGGGCT
CCCCATGGTAGTACAGCTCCTTGTCCAGTGAAGCCTCAAGGTGCAGGGACCGGTCAGACATGAGGAAGTG
GCGTGTGGTTTCAGCTGAAGGCTGGGGGCCGGGTTTCTCTGGGGCAAACTGCACCTTTCGGATCACCAGA
CGCACAGAGTTCCGTTTGTGGCTTTTCTCTTCTAGTGATTTGGCGCAGAAGGCTCGAATCTCAAAGTCTA
CCCCGCAGGCCTTCCCCGTATCCTCTGGGCCTGGCTGCAGGGTGACGGAGCAGGGCAGGTTCTGGGGTAT
TGTGAAAAAAAAGGGGTGGGCATGCTGGCCCAGCTTCCTCAGCAGCCGCTCCTGCAGGCGGGTGGGGGGC
CGGGGTGGGTTGGGTGTTGGGGGGAAGGCCTGGTAGTTGGCGATGAACAGGTCTTTGCGGAAGGACAAGC
CCAGCACGTCCAGGTCTTCGCGGCCATAGCGAAAGGCGCAGGTGAGGGTCACAAACACTTTGCGGTCCTT
CAAGTAGTCCGGGTCCACTAGCACCACACCATCTACAGGATCCACTTTGTCCAGGTGGTCCACAAAGTCC
CGCTTGCCCAGGTACACGGTGAGCTTGCAGTTAGGACTCGATTTCTTGAAGACCCTGGTCCCGGGTTTCT
CCCCCATGGTTTATTCCTCCTTATTTAATCGATACATTAATATATACCTCTTTAATTTTTAATAATAAAG
TTAATCGATAATTCCGGTCGAGTGCCCACACAGATTGTCTGATAAATTGTTAAAGAGCAGTGCCGCTTCG
CTTTTTCTCAGCGGCGCTGTTTCCTGTGTGAAATTGTTATCCGCTCACAATTCCACACATTATACGAGCC
GGATGATTAATTGTCAACAGCTCATTTCAGAATATTTGCCAGAACCGTTATGATGTCGGCGCAAAAAACA
TTATCCAGAACGGGAGTGCGCCTTGAGCGACACGAATTATGCAGTGATTTACGACCTGCACAGCCATACC
ACAGCTTCCGATGGCTGCCTGACGCCAGAAGCATTGGTGCACCGTGCAGTCGATGATAAGCTGTCAAACC
AGATCAATTCGCGCTAACTTACATTAATTGCGTTGCGCTCACTGCCCGCTTTCCAGTCGGGAAACCTGTC
GTGCCAGCTGCATTAATGAATCGGCCAACGCGCGGGGAGAGGCGGTTTGCGTATTGGGCGCCAGGGTGGT
TTTTCTTTTCACCAGTGAGACGGGCAACAGCTGATTGCCCTTCACCGCCTGGCCCTGAGAGAGTTGCAGC
AAGCGGTCCACGCTGGTTTGCCCCAGCAGGCGAAAATCCTGTTTGATGGTGGTTAACGGCGGGATATAAC
ATGAGCTGTCTTCGGTATCGTCGTATCCCACTACCGAGATATCCGCACCAACGCGCAGCCCGGACTCGGT
AATGGCGCGCATTGCGCCCAGCGCCATCTGATCGTTGGCAACCAGCATCGCAGTGGGAACGATGCCCTCA
TTCAGCATTTGCATGGTTTGTTGAAAACCGGACATGGCACTCCAGTCGCCTTCCCGTTCCGCTATCGGCT
GAATTTGATTGCGAGTGAGATATTTATGCCAGCCAGCCAGACGCAGACGCGCCGAGACAGAACTTAATGG
GCCCGCTAACAGCGCGATTTGCTGGTGACCCAATGCGACCAGATGCTCCACGCCCAGTCGCGTACCGTCT
TCATGGGAGAAAATAATACTGTTGATGGGTGTCTGGTCAGAGACATCAAGAAATAACGCCGGAACATTAG
TGCAGGCAGCTTCCACAGCAATGGCATCCTGGTCATCCAGCGGATAGTTAATGATCAGCCCACTGACGCG
TTGCGCGAGAAGATTGTGCACCGCCGCTTTACAGGCTTCGACGCCGCTTCGTTCTACCATCGACACCACC
ACGCTGGCACCCAGTTGATCGGCGCGAGATTTAATCGCCGCGACAATTTGCGACGGCGCGTGCAGGGCCA
GACTGGAGGTGGCAACGCCAATCAGCAACGACTGTTTGCCCGCCAGTTGTTGTGCCACGCGGTTGGGAAT
GTAATTCAGCTCCGCCATCGCCGCTTCCACTTTTTCCCGCGTTTTCGCAGAAACGTGGCTGGCCTGGTTC
ACCACGCGGGAAACGGTCTGATAAGAGACACCGGCATACTCTGCGACATCGTATAACGTTACTGGTTTCA
CATTCACCACCCTGAATTGACTCTCTTCCGGGCGCTATCATGCCATACCGCGAAAGGTTTTGCACCATTC
GATGGTGTCAACGTAAATGCATGCCGCTTCGCCTTCGCGCGCGAATTGATCTGCTGCCTCGCGCGTTTCG
GTGATGACGGTGAAAACCTCTGACACATGCAGCTCCCGGAGACGGTCACAGCTTGTCTGTAAGCGGATGC
CGGGAGCAGACAAGCCCGTCAGGGCGCGTCAGCGGGTGTTGGCGGGTGTCGGGGCGCAGCCATGACCCAG
TCACGTAGCGATAGCGGAGTGTATACTGGCTTAACTATGCGGCATCAGAGCAGATTGTACTGAGAGTGCA
CCATATGCGGTGTGAAATACCGCACAGATGCGTAAGGAGAAAATACCGCATCAGGCGCTCTTCCGCTTCC
TCGCTCACTGACTCGCTGCGCTCGGTCGTTCGGCTGCGGCGAGCGGTATCAGCTCACTCAAAGGCGGTAA
TACGGTTATCCACAGAATCAGGGGATAACGCAGGAAAGAACATGTGAGCAAAAGGCCAGCAAAAGGCCAG
GAACCGTAAAAAGGCCGCGTTGCTGGCGTTTTTCCATAGGCTCCGCCCCCCTGACGAGCATCACAAAAAT
CGACGCTCAAGTCAGAGGTGGCGAAACCCGACAGGACTATAAAGATACCAGGCGTTTCCCCCTGGAAGCT
CCCTCGTGCGCTCTCCTGTTCCGACCCTGCCGCTTACCGGATACCTGTCCGCCTTTCTCCCTTCGGGAAG
CGTGGCGCTTTCTCATAGCTCACGCTGTAGGTATCTCAGTTCGGTGTAGGTCGTTCGCTCCAAGCTGGGC
TGTGTGCACGAACCCCCCGTTCAGCCCGACCGCTGCGCCTTATCCGGTAACTATCGTCTTGAGTCCAACC
CGGTAAGACACGACTTATCGCCACTGGCAGCAGCCACTGGTAACAGGATTAGCAGAGCGAGGTATGTAGG
CGGTGCTACAGAGTTCTTGAAGTGGTGGCCTAACTACGGCTACACTAGAAGGACAGTATTTGGTATCTGC
GCTCTGCTGAAGCCAGTTACCTTCGGAAAAAGAGTTGGTAGCTCTTGATCCGGCAAACAAACCACCGCTG
GTAGCGGTGGTTTTTTTGTTTGCAAGCAGCAGATTACGCGCAGAAAAAAAGGATCTCAAGAAGATCCTTT
GATCTTTTCTACGGGGTCTGACGCTCAGTGGAACGAAAACTCACGTTAAGGGATTTTGGTCATGAGATTA
TCAAAAAGGATCTTCACCTAGATCCTTTTAAATTAAAAATGAAGTTTTAAATCAATCTAAAGTATATATG
AGTAAACTTGGTCTGACAGTTACCAATGCTTAATCAGTGAGGCACCTATCTCAGCGATCTGTCTATTTCG
TTCATCCATAGTTGCCTGACTCCCCGTCGTGTAGATAACTACGATACGGGAGGGCTTACCATCTGGCCCC
AGTGCTGCAATGATACCGCGAGACCCACGCTCACCGGCTCCAGATTTATCAGCAATAAACCAGCCAGCCG
GAAGGGCCGAGCGCAGAAGTGGTCCTGCAACTTTATCCGCCTCCATCCAGTCTATTAATTGTTGCCGGGA
AGCTAGAGTAAGTAGTTCGCCAGTTAATAGTTTGCGCAACGTTGTTGCCATTGCTACAGGCATCGTGGTG
TCACGCTCGTCGTTTGGTATGGCTTCATTCAGCTCCGGTTCCCAACGATCAAGGCGAGTTACATGATCCC
CCATGTTGTGCAAAAAAGCGGTTAGCTCCTTCGGTCCTCCGATCGTTGTCAGAAGTAAGTTGGCCGCAGT
GTTATCACTCATGGTTATGGCAGCACTGCATAATTCTCTTACTGTCATGCCATCCGTAAGATGCTTTTCT
GTGACTGGTGAGTACTCAACCAAGT
